Addgene plasmid #116335: pHAGE-ERBB2-I767M
Purpose: Lentiviral expression of ERBB2 I767M
Depositing lab: Gordon Mills & Kenneth Scott. Depositing organization: Baylor College of Medicine. Publication: Systematic Functional Annotation of Somatic Mutations in Cancer. Ng PK, Li J, Jeong KJ, Shao S, Chen H, Tsang YH, Sengupta S, Wang Z, Bhavana VH, Tran R, Soewito S, Minussi DC, Moreno D, Kong K, Dogruluk T, Lu H, Gao J, Tokheim C, Zhou DC, Johnson AM, Zeng J, Ip CKM, Ju Z, Wester M, Yu S, Li Y, Vellano CP, Schultz N, Karchin R, Ding L, Lu Y, Cheung LWT, Chen K, Shaw KR, Meric-Bernstam F, Scott KL, Yi S, Sahni N, Liang H, Mills GB. Cancer Cell. 2018 Mar 12;33(3):450-462.e10. doi: 10.1016/j.ccell.2018.01.021. PubMed 29533785.
Backbone
  Vector backbone: pHAGE
  Vector type: Lentiviral
Growth in bacteria
  Bacterial resistance: Ampicillin, 100 μg/mL
  Growth temperature: 37°C
  Growth strain: Stbl3
  Copy number: High Copy
Gene/Insert
  Gene/Insert name: ERBB2
  Species: H. sapiens (human)
  Mutation: I767M
  Entrez Gene: ERBB2 (a.k.a. CD340, HER-2, HER-2/neu, HER2, MLN 19, MLN-19, NEU, NGL, TKR1, VSCN2, c-ERB-2, c-ERB2, p185(erbB2))
  Cloning method: Gateway Cloning
Terms and licenses: Academic/Nonprofit Terms; Industry Terms: Not Available to Industry
How to cite: pHAGE-ERBB2-I767M was a gift from Gordon Mills & Kenneth Scott (Addgene plasmid # 116335 ; http://n2t.net/addgene:116335 ; RRID:Addgene_116335)
