[The description below was written by a language model from this plasmid's Addgene catalogue record, the feature table of its GenBank file and pLannotate feature annotations shown in this document.]
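Description:
pHAGE-ERBB2-I767M is an HIV-1-derived lentiviral expression plasmid built on the pHAGE backbone, carrying the human receptor tyrosine kinase gene ERBB2 (HER2/neu) with the I767M amino-acid substitution. In bacteria it is maintained through a high-copy ColE1/pUC-type origin and selected with ampicillin via the β-lactamase gene. The full sequence is about 12.3 kb. The separate GenBank record held for this plasmid spans only about 3.8 kb, roughly the size of the insert, and carries no feature annotation, so the description here relies on the generated feature table.

The transfer cassette is bounded by a truncated 5' LTR and a self-inactivating ΔU3 3' LTR. It contains the Ψ packaging signal with a gag fragment, the Rev response element for Rev-dependent nuclear export of the genomic RNA, and the cPPT/CTS, which aids nuclear import in transduced cells. Within it, the strong constitutive EF-1α promoter drives the ERBB2 open reading frame, which is flanked by attB1 and attB2 sites left by Gateway recombination cloning. Downstream, an EMCV IRES allows cap-independent translation of a puromycin N-acetyltransferase gene from the same transcript, so transduced mammalian cells can be selected with puromycin, and a WPRE enhances transcript expression. A V5 epitope tag sequence lies after attB2, separated from the ERBB2 coding region by T3 and T7 promoter remnants. The record does not indicate whether it is fused in frame to the protein.

The stated purpose is lentiviral expression of the ERBB2 I767M variant, and the associated publication concerns systematic functional annotation of somatic mutations in cancer.
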