Features (pLannotate 1.2.2; 30 found; start..end, strand, type, name):
    377..634     +  LTR            5' LTR (truncated): truncated 5' long terminal repeat (LTR) from HIV-1
    681..806     +  misc_feature   HIV-1 Ψ: packaging signal of human immunodeficiency virus type 1
    790..1128    +  CDS            HIV-1 gag (fragment): gag protein from human immunodeficiency virus 1; gag
   1303..1536    +  misc_feature   RRE: The Rev response element (RRE) of HIV-1 allows for Rev-dependent mRNA export from the nucleus to the cytoplasm.
   1913..2013    +  CDS            Rev (fragment): human immunodeficiency virus 1 (HIV-1) Rev protein; rev; enhances nuclear export of unspliced and incompletely spliced viral mRNAs
   2058..2175    +  misc_feature   cPPT/CTS: central polypurine tract and central termination sequence of HIV-1
   2223..3401    +  promoter       EF-1α promoter: strong constitutive promoter for human elongation factor EF-1α
   3422..3442    +  protein_bind   attB1: mutant version of attB; core recombination site for the Gateway® BP reaction BP Clonase™
   3448..7212    +  CDS            ERBB2: ERBB2_HUMAN - Also known as HER2, MLN19, NEU, NGL. Experimental evidence at protein level: Swiss-Prot protein existence level 1. In the nucleus is involved in transcriptional regulation. Associates with the 5'-TCAAATTC-3' sequence in the PTGS2/COX-2 promoter and activates its transcription. Implicated in transcriptional activation of CDKN1A; the function involves STAT3 and SRC. Involved in the transcription of rRNA genes by RNA Pol I and enhances protein synthesis and cell growth. From Homo sapiens (Human).
   7217..7241    -  protein_bind   attB2: mutant version of attB; recombination site for the Gateway® BP reaction BP Clonase™
   7249..7267    +  promoter       T3 promoter: promoter for bacteriophage T3 RNA polymerase
   7293..7311    -  promoter       T7 promoter: promoter for bacteriophage T7 RNA polymerase
   7317..7335    -  protein_bind   attB4 (fragment): mutant version of attB; core recombination site for the Gateway® BP reaction BP Clonase™
   7391..7432    +  CDS            V5 tag: epitope tag from simian virus 5
   7558..8020    +  misc_feature   IRES: internal ribosome entry site (IRES) of the encephalomyocarditis virus (EMCV)
   8034..8631    +  CDS            PuroR (fragment): puromycin N-acetyltransferase; pac from Streptomyces; confers resistance to puromycin
   8647..9235    +  misc_feature   WPRE: woodchuck hepatitis virus posttranscriptional regulatory element
   9243..9308    +  CDS            nef (fragment): NEF_HV1Z2 - Experimental evidence at protein level: Swiss-Prot protein existence level 1. Extracellular Nef protein targets CD4(+) T-lymphocytes for apoptosis by interacting with CXCR4 surface receptors. From Human immunodeficiency virus type 1 group M subtype D (isolate Z2/CDC-Z34) (HIV-1).
   9310..9543    +  LTR            3' LTR (ΔU3): self-inactivating 3' long terminal repeat (LTR) from HIV-1
   9748..9852    +  promoter       AmpR promoter: bla
   9853..10713   +  CDS            AmpR: β-lactamase; bla; confers resistance to ampicillin, carbenicillin, and related antibiotics
  10884..11472   +  rep_origin     ori: high-copy-number ColE1/pMB1/pBR322/pUC origin of replication
  11655..11709   +  CDS            lacI (fragment): lac repressor; lacI; The lac repressor binds to the lac operator to inhibit transcription in E. coli. This inhibition can be relieved by adding lactose or isopropyl-β-D-thiogalactopyranoside (IPTG).
  11715..11808   +  rep_origin     SV40 ori (fragment): SV40 origin of replication
  11833..11870   +  CDS            lacI (fragment): lac repressor; lacI; The lac repressor binds to the lac operator to inhibit transcription in E. coli. This inhibition can be relieved by adding lactose or isopropyl-β-D-thiogalactopyranoside (IPTG).
  11883..11904   +  protein_bind   CAP binding site: CAP binding activates transcription in the presence of cAMP. E. coli catabolite activator protein
  11919..11949   +  promoter       lac promoter: promoter for the E. coli lac operon
  11953..11975   +  protein_bind   lac operator (fragment): The lac repressor binds to the lac operator to inhibit transcription in E. coli. This inhibition can be relieved by adding lactose or isopropyl-β-D-thiogalactopyranoside (IPTG). lac repressor encoded by lacI
  12007..12090   +  polyA_signal   SV40 poly(A) signal (fragment): SV40 polyadenylation signal
  12257..329     +  CDS            nef (fragment) (across the origin): NEF_HV1BR - Experimental evidence at protein level: Swiss-Prot protein existence level 1. Extracellular Nef protein targets CD4(+) T-lymphocytes for apoptosis by interacting with CXCR4 surface receptors (PubMed:14990729). From Human immunodeficiency virus type 1 group M subtype B (isolate BRU/LAI) (HIV-1).
>Addgene plasmid #116335 | pHAGE-ERBB2-I767M | addgene full sequence | sequence record 250588 | Addgene NGS Result
TGGAAGGGCTAATTCACTCCCAAAGAAGACAAGATATCCTTGATCTGTGGATCTACCACACACAAGGCTA
CTTCCCTGATTAGCAGAACTACACACCAGGGCCAGGGGTCAGATATCCACTGACCTTTGGATGGTGCTAC
AAGCTAGTACCAGTTGAGCCAGATAAGGTAGAAGAGGCCAATAAAGGAGAGAACACCAGCTTGTTACACC
CTGTGAGCCTGCATGGGATGGATGACCCGGAGAGAGAAGTGTTAGAGTGGAGGTTTGACAGCCGCCTAGC
ATTTCATCACGTGGCCCGAGAGCTGCATCCGGAGTACTTCAAGAACTGCTGATATCGAGCTTGCTACAAG
GGACTTTCCGCTGGGGACTTTCCAGGGAGGCGTGGCCTGGGCGGGACTGGGGAGTGGCGAGCCCTCAGAT
CCTGCATATAAGCAGCTGCTTTTTGCCTGTACTGGGTCTCTCTGGTTAGACCAGATCTGAGCCTGGGAGC
TCTCTGGCTAACTAGGGAACCCACTGCTTAAGCCTCAATAAAGCTTGCCTTGAGTGCTTCAAGTAGTGTG
TGCCCGTCTGTTGTGTGACTCTGGTAACTAGAGATCCCTCAGACCCTTTTAGTCAGTGTGGAAAATCTCT
AGCAGTGGCGCCCGAACAGGGACTTGAAAGCGAAAGGGAAACCAGAGGAGCTCTCTCGACGCAGGACTCG
GCTTGCTGAAGCGCGCACGGCAAGAGGCGAGGGGCGGCGACTGGTGAGTACGCCAAAAATTTTGACTAGC
GGAGGCTAGAAGGAGAGAGATGGGTGCGAGAGCGTCAGTATTAAGCGGGGGAGAATTAGATCGCGATGGG
AAAAAATTCGGTTAAGGCCAGGGGGAAAGAAAAAATATAAATTAAAACATATAGTATGGGCAAGCAGGGA
GCTAGAACGATTCGCAGTTAATCCTGGCCTGTTAGAAACATCAGAAGGCTGTAGACAAATACTGGGACAG
CTACAACCATCCCTTCAGACAGGATCAGAAGAACTTAGATCATTATATAATACAGTAGCAACCCTCTATT
GTGTGCATCAAAGGATAGAGATAAAAGACACCAAGGAAGCTTTAGACAAGATAGAGGAAGAGCAAAACAA
AAGTAAGACCACCGCACAGCAAGCGGCCGGCCGCTGATCTTCAGACCTGGAGGAGGAGATATGAGGGACA
ATTGGAGAAGTGAATTATATAAATATAAAGTAGTAAAAATTGAACCATTAGGAGTAGCACCCACCAAGGC
AAAGAGAAGAGTGGTGCAGAGAGAAAAAAGAGCAGTGGGAATAGGAGCTTTGTTCCTTGGGTTCTTGGGA
GCAGCAGGAAGCACTATGGGCGCAGCGTCAATGACGCTGACGGTACAGGCCAGACAATTATTGTCTGGTA
TAGTGCAGCAGCAGAACAATTTGCTGAGGGCTATTGAGGCGCAACAGCATCTGTTGCAACTCACAGTCTG
GGGCATCAAGCAGCTCCAGGCAAGAATCCTGGCTGTGGAAAGATACCTAAAGGATCAACAGCTCCTGGGG
ATTTGGGGTTGCTCTGGAAAACTCATTTGCACCACTGCTGTGCCTTGGAATGCTAGTTGGAGTAATAAAT
CTCTGGAACAGATTTGGAATCACACGACCTGGATGGAGTGGGACAGAGAAATTAACAATTACACAAGCTT
AATACACTCCTTAATTGAAGAATCGCAAAACCAGCAAGAAAAGAATGAACAAGAATTATTGGAATTAGAT
AAATGGGCAAGTTTGTGGAATTGGTTTAACATAACAAATTGGCTGTGGTATATAAAATTATTCATAATGA
TAGTAGGAGGCTTGGTAGGTTTAAGAATAGTTTTTGCTGTACTTTCTATAGTGAATAGAGTTAGGCAGGG
ATATTCACCATTATCGTTTCAGACCCACCTCCCAACCCCGAGGGGACCCGACAGGCCCGAAGGAATAGAA
GAAGAAGGTGGAGAGAGAGACAGAGACAGATCCATTCGATTAGTGAACGGATCTCGACGGTATCGCCGAA
TTCACAAATGGCAGTATTCATCCACAATTTTAAAAGAAAAGGGGGGATTGGGGGGTACAGTGCAGGGGAA
AGAATAGTAGACATAATAGCAACAGACATACAAACTAAAGAATTACAAAAACAAATTACAAAAATTCAAA
ATTTTCGGGTTTATTACAGGGACAGCAGAGATCCAGTTTGGACTAGTCGTGAGGCTCCGGTGCCCGTCAG
TGGGCAGAGCGCACATCGCCCACAGTCCCCGAGAAGTTGGGGGGAGGGGTCGGCAATTGAACCGGTGCCT
AGAGAAGGTGGCGCGGGGTAAACTGGGAAAGTGATGTCGTGTACTGGCTCCGCCTTTTTCCCGAGGGTGG
GGGAGAACCGTATATAAGTGCAGTAGTCGCCGTGAACGTTCTTTTTCGCAACGGGTTTGCCGCCAGAACA
CAGGTAAGTGCCGTGTGTGGTTCCCGCGGGCCTGGCCTCTTTACGGGTTATGGCCCTTGCGTGCCTTGAA
TTACTTCCACCTGGCTGCAGTACGTGATTCTTGATCCCGAGCTTCGGGTTGGAAGTGGGTGGGAGAGTTC
GAGGCCTTGCGCTTAAGGAGCCCCTTCGCCTCGTGCTTGAGTTGAGGCCTGGCCTGGGCGCTGGGGCCGC
CGCGTGCGAATCTGGTGGCACCTTCGCGCCTGTCTCGCTGCTTTCGATAAGTCTCTAGCCATTTAAAATT
TTTGATGACCTGCTGCGACGCTTTTTTTCTGGCAAGATAGTCTTGTAAATGCGGGCCAAGATCTGCACAC
TGGTATTTCGGTTTTTGGGGCCGCGGGCGGCGACGGGGCCCGTGCGTCCCAGCGCACATGTTCGGCGAGG
CGGGGCCTGCGAGCGCGGCCACCGAGAATCGGACGGGGGTAGTCTCAAGCTGGCCGGCCTGCTCTGGTGC
CTGGCCTCGCGCCGCCGTGTATCGCCCCGCCCTGGGCGGCAAGGCTGGCCCGGTCGGCACCAGTTGCGTG
AGCGGAAAGATGGCCGCTTCCCGGCCCTGCTGCAGGGAGCTCAAAATGGAGGACGCGGCGCTCGGGAGAG
CGGGCGGGTGAGTCACCCACACAAAGGAAAAGGGCCTTTCCGTCCTCAGCCGTCGCTTCATGTGACTCCA
CGGAGTACCGGGCGCCGTCCAGGCACCTCGATTAGTTCTCGAGCTTTTGGAGTACGTCGTCTTTAGGTTG
GGGGGAGGGGTTTTATGCGATGGAGTTTCCCCACACTGAGTGGGTGGAGACTGAAGTTAGGCCAGCTTGG
CACTTGATGTAATTCTCCTTGGAATTTGCCCTTTTTGAGTTTGGATCTTGGTTCATTCTCAAGCCTCAGA
CAGTGGTTCAAAGTTTTTTTCTTCCATTTCAGGTGTCGTGAAGCGGCCCTGCAGATATCAACAAGTTTGT
ACAAAAAAGCAGGCACCATGGAGCTGGCGGCCTTGTGCCGCTGGGGGCTCCTCCTCGCCCTCTTGCCCCC
CGGAGCCGCGAGCACCCAAGTGTGCACCGGCACAGACATGAAGCTGCGGCTCCCTGCCAGTCCCGAGACC
CACCTGGACATGCTCCGCCACCTCTACCAGGGCTGCCAGGTGGTGCAGGGAAACCTGGAACTCACCTACC
TGCCCACCAATGCCAGCCTGTCCTTCCTGCAGGATATCCAGGAGGTGCAGGGCTACGTGCTCATCGCTCA
CAACCAAGTGAGGCAGGTCCCACTGCAGAGGCTGCGGATTGTGCGAGGCACCCAGCTCTTTGAGGACAAC
TATGCCCTGGCCGTGCTAGACAATGGAGACCCGCTGAACAATACCACCCCTGTCACAGGGGCCTCCCCAG
GAGGCCTGCGGGAGCTGCAGCTTCGAAGCCTCACAGAGATCTTGAAAGGAGGGGTCTTGATCCAGCGGAA
CCCCCAGCTCTGCTACCAGGACACGATTTTGTGGAAGGACATCTTCCACAAGAACAACCAGCTGGCTCTC
ACACTGATAGACACCAACCGCTCTCGGGCCTGCCACCCCTGTTCTCCGATGTGTAAGGGCTCCCGCTGCT
GGGGAGAGAGTTCTGAGGATTGTCAGAGCCTGACGCGCACTGTCTGTGCCGGTGGCTGTGCCCGCTGCAA
GGGGCCACTGCCCACTGACTGCTGCCATGAGCAGTGTGCTGCCGGCTGCACGGGCCCCAAGCACTCTGAC
TGCCTGGCCTGCCTCCACTTCAACCACAGTGGCATCTGTGAGCTGCACTGCCCAGCCCTGGTCACCTACA
ACACAGACACGTTTGAGTCCATGCCCAATCCCGAGGGCCGGTATACATTCGGCGCCAGCTGTGTGACTGC
CTGTCCCTACAACTACCTTTCTACGGACGTGGGATCCTGCACCCTCGTCTGCCCCCTGCACAACCAAGAG
GTGACAGCAGAGGATGGAACACAGCGGTGTGAGAAGTGCAGCAAGCCCTGTGCCCGAGTGTGCTATGGTC
TGGGCATGGAGCACTTGCGAGAGGTGAGGGCAGTTACCAGTGCCAATATCCAGGAGTTTGCTGGCTGCAA
GAAGATCTTTGGGAGCCTGGCATTTCTGCCGGAGAGCTTTGATGGGGACCCAGCCTCCAACACTGCCCCG
CTCCAGCCAGAGCAGCTCCAAGTGTTTGAGACTCTGGAAGAGATCACAGGTTACCTATACATCTCAGCAT
GGCCGGACAGCCTGCCTGACCTCAGCGTCTTCCAGAACCTGCAAGTAATCCGGGGACGAATTCTGCACAA
TGGCGCCTACTCGCTGACCCTGCAAGGGCTGGGCATCAGCTGGCTGGGGCTGCGCTCACTGAGGGAACTG
GGCAGTGGACTGGCCCTCATCCACCATAACACCCACCTCTGCTTCGTGCACACGGTGCCCTGGGACCAGC
TCTTTCGGAACCCGCACCAAGCTCTGCTCCACACTGCCAACCGGCCAGAGGACGAGTGTGTGGGCGAGGG
CCTGGCCTGCCACCAGCTGTGCGCCCGAGGGCACTGCTGGGGTCCAGGGCCCACCCAGTGTGTCAACTGC
AGCCAGTTCCTTCGGGGCCAGGAGTGCGTGGAGGAATGCCGAGTACTGCAGGGGCTCCCCAGGGAGTATG
TGAATGCCAGGCACTGTTTGCCGTGCCACCCTGAGTGTCAGCCCCAGAATGGCTCAGTGACCTGTTTTGG
ACCGGAGGCTGACCAGTGTGTGGCCTGTGCCCACTATAAGGACCCTCCCTTCTGCGTGGCCCGCTGCCCC
AGCGGTGTGAAACCTGACCTCTCCTACATGCCCATCTGGAAGTTTCCAGATGAGGAGGGCGCATGCCAGC
CTTGCCCCATCAACTGCACCCACTCCTGTGTGGACCTGGATGACAAGGGCTGCCCCGCCGAGCAGAGAGC
CAGCCCTCTGACGTCCATCATCTCTGCGGTGGTTGGCATTCTGCTGGTCGTGGTCTTGGGGGTGGTCTTT
GGGATCCTCATCAAGCGACGGCAGCAGAAGATCCGGAAGTACACGATGCGGAGACTGCTGCAGGAAACGG
AGCTGGTGGAGCCGCTGACACCTAGCGGAGCGATGCCCAACCAGGCGCAGATGCGGATCCTGAAAGAGAC
GGAGCTGAGGAAGGTGAAGGTGCTTGGATCTGGCGCTTTTGGCACAGTCTACAAGGGCATCTGGATCCCT
GATGGGGAGAATGTGAAAATTCCAGTGGCCATCAAAGTGTTGAGGGAAAACACATCCCCCAAAGCCAACA
AAGAAATGTTAGACGAAGCATACGTGATGGCTGGTGTGGGCTCCCCATATGTCTCCCGCCTTCTGGGCAT
CTGCCTGACATCCACGGTGCAGCTGGTGACACAGCTTATGCCCTATGGCTGCCTCTTAGACCATGTCCGG
GAAAACCGCGGACGCCTGGGCTCCCAGGACCTGCTGAACTGGTGTATGCAGATTGCCAAGGGGATGAGCT
ACCTGGAGGATGTGCGGCTCGTACACAGGGACTTGGCCGCTCGGAACGTGCTGGTCAAGAGTCCCAACCA
TGTCAAAATTACAGACTTCGGGCTGGCTCGGCTGCTGGACATTGACGAGACAGAGTACCATGCAGATGGG
GGCAAGGTGCCCATCAAGTGGATGGCGCTGGAGTCCATTCTCCGCCGGCGGTTCACCCACCAGAGTGATG
TGTGGAGTTATGGTGTGACTGTGTGGGAGCTGATGACTTTTGGGGCCAAACCTTACGATGGGATCCCAGC
CCGGGAGATCCCTGACCTGCTGGAAAAGGGGGAGCGGCTGCCCCAGCCCCCCATCTGCACCATTGATGTC
TACATGATCATGGTCAAATGTTGGATGATTGACTCTGAATGTCGGCCAAGATTCCGGGAGTTGGTGTCTG
AATTCTCCCGCATGGCCAGGGACCCCCAGCGCTTTGTGGTCATCCAGAATGAGGACTTGGGCCCAGCCAG
TCCCTTGGACAGCACCTTCTACCGCTCACTGCTGGAGGACGATGACATGGGGGACCTGGTGGATGCTGAG
GAGTATCTGGTACCCCAGCAGGGCTTCTTCTGTCCAGACCCTGCCCCGGGCGCTGGGGGCATGGTCCACC
ACAGGCACCGCAGCTCATCTACCAGGAGTGGCGGTGGGGACCTGACACTAGGGCTGGAGCCCTCTGAAGA
GGAGGCCCCCAGGTCTCCACTGGCACCCTCCGAAGGGGCTGGCTCCGATGTATTTGATGGTGACCTGGGA
ATGGGGGCAGCCAAGGGGCTGCAAAGCCTCCCCACACATGACCCCAGCCCTCTACAGCGGTACAGTGAGG
ACCCCACAGTACCCCTGCCCTCTGAGACTGATGGCTACGTTGCCCCCCTGACCTGCAGCCCCCAGCCTGA
ATATGTGAACCAGCCAGATGTTCGGCCCCAGCCCCCTTCGCCCCGAGAGGGCCCTCTGCCTGCTGCCCGA
CCTGCTGGTGCCACTCTGGAAAGGCCCAAGACTCTCTCCCCAGGGAAGAATGGGGTCGTCAAAGACGTTT
TTGCCTTTGGGGGTGCCGTGGAGAACCCCGAGTACTTGACACCCCAGGGAGGAGCTGCCCCTCAGCCCCA
CCCTCCTCCTGCCTTCAGCCCAGCCTTCGACAACCTCTATTACTGGGACCAGGACCCACCAGAGCGGGGG
GCTCCACCCAGCACCTTCAAAGGGACACCTACGGCAGAGAACCCAGAGTACCTGGGTCTGGACGTGCCAG
TGTAGAACCCAGCTTTCTTGTACAAAGTGGTGATATCCAATTAACCCTCACTAAAGGATGATGTGTTTGA
TTTGAATTGAACCCTATAGTGAGTCGTATTACCACCCAACTTTTCTATACAAAGTGGTTGATATCCAGCA
CAGTGGCGGCCGCTCGAGTCTAGAGGGCCCGCGGTTCGAAGGTAAGCCTATCCCTAACCCTCTCCTCGGT
CTCGATTCTACGCGTACCGGTTAGTAATGAGATCCCTCCCCCCCCCCTAACGTTACTGGCCGAAGCCGCT
TGGAATAAGGCCGGTGTGCGTTTGTCTATATGTTATTTTCCACCATATTGCCGTCTTTTGGCAATGTGAG
GGCCCGGAAACCTGGCCCTGTCTTCTTGACGAGCATTCCTAGGGGTCTTTCCCCTCTCGCCAAAGGAATG
CAAGGTCTGTTGAATGTCGTGAAGGAAGCAGTTCCTCTGGAAGCTTCTTGAAGACAAACAACGTCTGTAG
CGACCCTTTGCAGGCAGCGGAACCCCCCACCTGGCGACAGGTGCCTCTGCGGCCAAAAGCCACGTGTATA
AGATACACCTGCAAAGGCGGCACAACCCCAGTGCCACGTTGTGAGTTGGATAGTTGTGGAAAGAGTCAAA
TGGCTCTCCTCAAGCGTATTCAACAAGGGGCTGAAGGATGCCCAGAAGGTACCCCATTGTATGGGATCTG
ATCTGGGGCCTCGGTGCACATGCTTTACATGTGTTTAGTCGAGGTTAAAAAAACGTCTAGGCCCCCCGAA
CCACGGGGACGTGGTTTTCCTTTGAAAAACACGATGATAATATGGCCACACATATGACCGAGTACAAGCC
CACGGTGCGCCTCGCCACCCGCGACGACGTCCCCAGGGCCGTACGCACCCTCGCCGCCGCGTTCGCCGAC
TACCCCGCCACGCGCCACACCGTCGATCCGGACCGCCACATCGAGCGGGTCACCGAGCTGCAAGAACTCT
TCCTCACGCGCGTCGGGCTCGACATCGGCAAGGTGTGGGTCGCGGACGACGGCGCCGCGGTGGCGGTCTG
GACCACGCCGGAGAGCGTCGAAGCGGGGGCGGTGTTCGCCGAGATCGGCCCGCGCATGGCCGAGTTGAGC
GGTTCCCGGCTGGCCGCGCAGCAACAGATGGAAGGCCTCCTGGCGCCGCACCGGCCCAAGGAGCCCGCGT
GGTTCCTGGCCACCGTCGGCGTCTCGCCCGACCACCAGGGCAAGGGTCTGGGCAGCGCCGTCGTGCTCCC
CGGAGTGGAGGCGGCCGAGCGCGCCGGGGTGCCCGCCTTCCTGGAGACCTCCGCGCCCCGCAACCTCCCC
TTCTACGAGCGGCTCGGCTTCACCGTCACCGCCGACGTCGAGGTGCCCGAAGGACCGCGCACCTGGTGCA
TGACCCGCAAGCCCGGTGCCTAAATCGATAGATCCTAATCAACCTCTGGATTACAAAATTTGTGAAAGAT
TGACTGGTATTCTTAACTATGTTGCTCCTTTTACGCTATGTGGATACGCTGCTTTAATGCCTTTGTATCA
TGCTATTGCTTCCCGTATGGCTTTCATTTTCTCCTCCTTGTATAAATCCTGGTTGCTGTCTCTTTATGAG
GAGTTGTGGCCCGTTGTCAGGCAACGTGGCGTGGTGTGCACTGTGTTTGCTGACGCAACCCCCACTGGTT
GGGGCATTGCCACCACCTGTCAGCTCCTTTCCGGGACTTTCGCTTTCCCCCTCCCTATTGCCACGGCGGA
ACTCATCGCCGCCTGCCTTGCCCGCTGCTGGACAGGGGCTCGGCTGTTGGGCACTGACAATTCCGTGGTG
TTGTCGGGGAAATCATCGTCCTTTCCTTGGCTGCTCGCCTGTGTTGCCACCTGGATTCTGCGCGGGACGT
CCTTCTGCTACGTCCCTTCGGCCCTCAATCCAGCGGACCTTCCTTCCCGCGGCCTGCTGCCGGCTCTGCG
GCCTCTTCCGCGTCTTCGCCTTCGCCCTCAGACGAGTCGGATCTCCCTTTGGGCCGCCTCCCCGCCTGAG
ATCCTTTAAGACCAATGACTTACAAGGCAGCTGTAGATCTTAGCCACTTTTTAAAAGAAAAGGGGGGACT
GGAAGGGCTAATTCACTCCCAACGAAGACAAGATCTGCTTTTTGCTTGTACTGGGTCTCTCTGGTTAGAC
CAGATCTGAGCCTGGGAGCTCTCTGGCTAACTAGGGAACCCACTGCTTAAGCCTCAATAAAGCTTGCCTT
GAGTGCTTCAAGTAGTGTGTGCCCGTCTGTTGTGTGACTCTGGTAACTAGAGATCCCTCAGACCCTTTTA
GTCAGTGTGGAAAATCTCTAGCAGTAGTAGTTCATGTCATCTTATTATTCAGTATTTATAACTTGCAAAG
AAATGAATATCAGAGAGTGAGAGGCCCGGGTTAATTAAGGAAAGGGCTAGATCATTCTTGAAGACGAAAG
GGCCTCGTGATACGCCTATTTTTATAGGTTAATGTCATGATAATAATGGTTTCTTAGACGTCAGGTGGCA
CTTTTCGGGGAAATGTGCGCGGAACCCCTATTTGTTTATTTTTCTAAATACATTCAAATATGTATCCGCT
CATGAGACAATAACCCTGATAAATGCTTCAATAATATTGAAAAAGGAAGAGTATGAGTATTCAACATTTC
CGTGTCGCCCTTATTCCCTTTTTTGCGGCATTTTGCCTTCCTGTTTTTGCTCACCCAGAAACGCTGGTGA
AAGTAAAAGATGCTGAAGATCAGTTGGGTGCACGAGTGGGTTACATCGAACTGGATCTCAACAGCGGTAA
GATCCTTGAGAGTTTTCGCCCCGAAGAACGTTTTCCAATGATGAGCACTTTTAAAGTTCTGCTATGTGGC
GCGGTATTATCCCGTGTTGACGCCGGGCAAGAGCAACTCGGTCGCCGCATACACTATTCTCAGAATGACT
TGGTTGAGTACTCACCAGTCACAGAAAAGCATCTTACGGATGGCATGACAGTAAGAGAATTATGCAGTGC
TGCCATAACCATGAGTGATAACACTGCGGCCAACTTACTTCTGACAACGATCGGAGGACCGAAGGAGCTA
ACCGCTTTTTTGCACAACATGGGGGATCATGTAACTCGCCTTGATCGTTGGGAACCGGAGCTGAATGAAG
CCATACCAAACGACGAGCGTGACACCACGATGCCTGTAGCAATGGCAACAACGTTGCGCAAACTATTAAC
TGGCGAACTACTTACTCTAGCTTCCCGGCAACAATTAATAGACTGGATGGAGGCGGATAAAGTTGCAGGA
CCACTTCTGCGCTCGGCCCTTCCGGCTGGCTGGTTTATTGCTGATAAATCTGGAGCCGGTGAGCGTGGGT
CTCGCGGTATCATTGCAGCACTGGGGCCAGATGGTAAGCCCTCCCGTATCGTAGTTATCTACACGACGGG
GAGTCAGGCAACTATGGATGAACGAAATAGACAGATCGCTGAGATAGGTGCCTCACTGATTAAGCATTGG
TAACTGTCAGACCAAGTTTACTCATATATACTTTAGATTGATTTAAAACTTCATTTTTAATTTAAAAGGA
TCTAGGTGAAGATCCTTTTTGATAATCTCATGACCAAAATCCCTTAACGTGAGTTTTCGTTCCACTGAGC
GTCAGACCCCGTAGAAAAGATCAAAGGATCTTCTTGAGATCCTTTTTTTCTGCGCGTAATCTGCTGCTTG
CAAACAAAAAAACCACCGCTACCAGCGGTGGTTTGTTTGCCGGATCAAGAGCTACCAACTCTTTTTCCGA
AGGTAACTGGCTTCAGCAGAGCGCAGATACCAAATACTGTTCTTCTAGTGTAGCCGTAGTTAGGCCACCA
CTTCAAGAACTCTGTAGCACCGCCTACATACCTCGCTCTGCTAATCCTGTTACCAGTGGCTGCTGCCAGT
GGCGATAAGTCGTGTCTTACCGGGTTGGACTCAAGACGATAGTTACCGGATAAGGCGCAGCGGTCGGGCT
GAACGGGGGGTTCGTGCACACAGCCCAGCTTGGAGCGAACGACCTACACCGAACTGAGATACCTACAGCG
TGAGCTATGAGAAAGCGCCACGCTTCCCGAAGGGAGAAAGGCGGACAGGTATCCGGTAAGCGGCAGGGTC
GGAACAGGAGAGCGCACGAGGGAGCTTCCAGGGGGAAACGCCTGGTATCTTTATAGTCCTGTCGGGTTTC
GCCACCTCTGACTTGAGCGTCGATTTTTGTGATGCTCGTCAGGGGGGCGGAGCCTATGGAAAAACGCCAG
CAACGCGGCCTTTTTACGGTTCCTGGCCTTTTGCTGGCCTTTTGCTCACATGTTCTTTCCTGCGTTATCC
CCTGATTCTGTGGATAACCGTATTACCGCCTTTGAGTGAGCTGATACCGCTCGCCGCAGCCGAACGACCG
AGCGCAGCGAGTCAGTGAGCGAGGAAGCGGAAGAGCGCCCAATACGCAAACCGCCTCTCCCCGCGCGTTG
GCCGATTCATTAATGCAGCAAGCTCATGGCTGACTAATTTTTTTTATTTATGCAGAGGCCGAGGCCGCCT
CGGCCTCTGAGCTATTCCAGAAGTAGTGAGGAGGCTTTTTTGGAGGCCTAGGCTTTTGCAAAAAGCTCCC
CGTGGCACGACAGGTTTCCCGACTGGAAAGCGGGCAGTGAGCGCAACGCAATTAATGTGAGTTAGCTCAC
TCATTAGGCACCCCAGGCTTTACACTTTATGCTTCCGGCTCGTATGTTGTGTGGAATTGTGAGCGGATAA
CAATTTCACACAGGAAACAGCTATGACATGATTACGAATTTCACAAATAAAGCATTTTTTTCACTGCATT
CTAGTTGTGGTTTGTCCAAACTCATCAATGTATCTTATCATGTCTGGATCAACTGGATAACTCAAGCTAA
CCAAAATCATCCCAAACTTCCCACCCCATACCCTATTACCACTGCCAATTACCTGTGGTTTCATTTACTC
TAAACCTGTGATTCCTCTGAATTATTTTCATTTTAAAGAAATTGTATTTGTTAAATATGTACTACAAACT
TAGTAGT
