LOCUS       Exported 3768 bp ds-DNA linear SYN 11-JUN-2021
DEFINITION  Lentiviral expression of ERBB2 I767M.
ACCESSION   .
VERSION     .
KEYWORDS    pHAGE-ERBB2-I767M
SOURCE      synthetic DNA construct
  ORGANISM  synthetic DNA construct
REFERENCE   1 (bases 1 to 3768)
  AUTHORS   Ng PK, Li J, Jeong KJ, Shao S, Chen H, Tsang YH, Sengupta S, Wang Z,
            Bhavana VH, Tran R, Soewito S, Minussi DC, Moreno D, Kong K,
            Dogruluk T, Lu H, Gao J, Tokheim C, Zhou DC, Johnson AM, Zeng J, Ip
            CKM, Ju Z, Wester M, Yu S, Li Y, Vellano CP, Schultz N, Karchin R,
            Ding L, Lu Y, Cheung LWT, Chen K, Shaw KR, Meric-Bernstam F, Scott
            KL, Yi S, Sahni N, Liang H, Mills GB
  TITLE     Systematic Functional Annotation of Somatic Mutations in Cancer.
  JOURNAL   Cancer Cell. 2018 Mar 12;33(3):450-462.e10. doi:
            10.1016/j.ccell.2018.01.021.
  PUBMED    29533785
REFERENCE   2 (bases 1 to 3768)
  AUTHORS   .
  TITLE     Direct Submission
  JOURNAL   Exported Jun 11, 2021 from SnapGene Server 1.1.58
            http://www.snapgene.com
FEATURES             Location/Qualifiers
     source          1..3768
                     /organism="synthetic DNA construct"
                     /mol_type="other DNA"
ORIGIN
        1 atggagctgg cggccttgtg ccgctggggg ctcctcctcg ccctcttgcc ccccggagcc
       61 gcgagcaccc aagtgtgcac cggcacagac atgaagctgc ggctccctgc cagtcccgag
      121 acccacctgg acatgctccg ccacctctac cagggctgcc aggtggtgca gggaaacctg
      181 gaactcacct acctgcccac caatgccagc ctgtccttcc tgcaggatat ccaggaggtg
      241 cagggctacg tgctcatcgc tcacaaccaa gtgaggcagg tcccactgca gaggctgcgg
      301 attgtgcgag gcacccagct ctttgaggac aactatgccc tggccgtgct agacaatgga
      361 gacccgctga acaataccac ccctgtcaca ggggcctccc caggaggcct gcgggagctg
      421 cagcttcgaa gcctcacaga gatcttgaaa ggaggggtct tgatccagcg gaacccccag
      481 ctctgctacc aggacacgat tttgtggaag gacatcttcc acaagaacaa ccagctggct
      541 ctcacactga tagacaccaa ccgctctcgg gcctgccacc cctgttctcc gatgtgtaag
      601 ggctcccgct gctggggaga gagttctgag gattgtcaga gcctgacgcg cactgtctgt
      661 gccggtggct gtgcccgctg caaggggcca ctgcccactg actgctgcca tgagcagtgt
      721 gctgccggct gcacgggccc caagcactct gactgcctgg cctgcctcca cttcaaccac
      781 agtggcatct gtgagctgca ctgcccagcc ctggtcacct acaacacaga cacgtttgag
      841 tccatgccca atcccgaggg ccggtataca ttcggcgcca gctgtgtgac tgcctgtccc
      901 tacaactacc tttctacgga cgtgggatcc tgcaccctcg tctgccccct gcacaaccaa
      961 gaggtgacag cagaggatgg aacacagcgg tgtgagaagt gcagcaagcc ctgtgcccga
     1021 gtgtgctatg gtctgggcat ggagcacttg cgagaggtga gggcagttac cagtgccaat
     1081 atccaggagt ttgctggctg caagaagatc tttgggagcc tggcatttct gccggagagc
     1141 tttgatgggg acccagcctc caacactgcc ccgctccagc cagagcagct ccaagtgttt
     1201 gagactctgg aagagatcac aggttaccta tacatctcag catggccgga cagcctgcct
     1261 gacctcagcg tcttccagaa cctgcaagta atccggggac gaattctgca caatggcgcc
     1321 tactcgctga ccctgcaagg gctgggcatc agctggctgg ggctgcgctc actgagggaa
     1381 ctgggcagtg gactggccct catccaccat aacacccacc tctgcttcgt gcacacggtg
     1441 ccctgggacc agctctttcg gaacccgcac caagctctgc tccacactgc caaccggcca
     1501 gaggacgagt gtgtgggcga gggcctggcc tgccaccagc tgtgcgcccg agggcactgc
     1561 tggggtccag ggcccaccca gtgtgtcaac tgcagccagt tccttcgggg ccaggagtgc
     1621 gtggaggaat gccgagtact gcaggggctc cccagggagt atgtgaatgc caggcactgt
     1681 ttgccgtgcc accctgagtg tcagccccag aatggctcag tgacctgttt tggaccggag
     1741 gctgaccagt gtgtggcctg tgcccactat aaggaccctc ccttctgcgt ggcccgctgc
     1801 cccagcggtg tgaaacctga cctctcctac atgcccatct ggaagtttcc agatgaggag
     1861 ggcgcatgcc agccttgccc catcaactgc acccactcct gtgtggacct ggatgacaag
     1921 ggctgccccg ccgagcagag agccagccct ctgacgtcca tcatctctgc ggtggttggc
     1981 attctgctgg tcgtggtctt gggggtggtc tttgggatcc tcatcaagcg acggcagcag
     2041 aagatccgga agtacacgat gcggagactg ctgcaggaaa cggagctggt ggagccgctg
     2101 acacctagcg gagcgatgcc caaccaggcg cagatgcgga tcctgaaaga gacggagctg
     2161 aggaaggtga aggtgcttgg atctggcgct tttggcacag tctacaaggg catctggatc
     2221 cctgatgggg agaatgtgaa aattccagtg gccatcaaag tgttgaggga aaacacatcc
     2281 cccaaagcca acaaagaaat gttagacgaa gcatacgtga tggctggtgt gggctcccca
     2341 tatgtctccc gccttctggg catctgcctg acatccacgg tgcagctggt gacacagctt
     2401 atgccctatg gctgcctctt agaccatgtc cgggaaaacc gcggacgcct gggctcccag
     2461 gacctgctga actggtgtat gcagattgcc aaggggatga gctacctgga ggatgtgcgg
     2521 ctcgtacaca gggacttggc cgctcggaac gtgctggtca agagtcccaa ccatgtcaaa
     2581 attacagact tcgggctggc tcggctgctg gacattgacg agacagagta ccatgcagat
     2641 gggggcaagg tgcccatcaa gtggatggcg ctggagtcca ttctccgccg gcggttcacc
     2701 caccagagtg atgtgtggag ttatggtgtg actgtgtggg agctgatgac ttttggggcc
     2761 aaaccttacg atgggatccc agcccgggag atccctgacc tgctggaaaa gggggagcgg
     2821 ctgccccagc cccccatctg caccattgat gtctacatga tcatggtcaa atgttggatg
     2881 attgactctg aatgtcggcc aagattccgg gagttggtgt ctgaattctc ccgcatggcc
     2941 agggaccccc agcgctttgt ggtcatccag aatgaggact tgggcccagc cagtcccttg
     3001 gacagcacct tctaccgctc actgctggag gacgatgaca tgggggacct ggtggatgct
     3061 gaggagtatc tggtacccca gcagggcttc ttctgtccag accctgcccc gggcgctggg
     3121 ggcatggtcc accacaggca ccgcagctca tctaccagga gtggcggtgg ggacctgaca
     3181 ctagggctgg agccctctga agaggaggcc cccaggtctc cactggcacc ctccgaaggg
     3241 gctggctccg atgtatttga tggtgacctg ggaatggggg cagccaaggg gctgcaaagc
     3301 ctccccacac atgaccccag ccctctacag cggtacagtg aggaccccac agtacccctg
     3361 ccctctgaga ctgatggcta cgttgccccc ctgacctgca gcccccagcc tgaatatgtg
     3421 aaccagccag atgttcggcc ccagccccct tcgccccgag agggccctct gcctgctgcc
     3481 cgacctgctg gtgccactct ggaaaggccc aagactctct ccccagggaa gaatggggtc
     3541 gtcaaagacg tttttgcctt tgggggtgcc gtggagaacc ccgagtactt gacaccccag
     3601 ggaggagctg cccctcagcc ccaccctcct cctgccttca gcccagcctt cgacaacctc
     3661 tattactggg accaggaccc accagagcgg ggggctccac ccagcacctt caaagggaca
     3721 cctacggcag agaacccaga gtacctgggt ctggacgtgc cagtgtga
//
